>Addgene plasmid #116208 | pHAGE-BRAF-V600M | addgene full sequence | sequence record 232878 | Addgene NGS Result
TGGAAGGGCTAATTCACTCCCAAAGAAGACAAGATATCCTTGATCTGTGGATCTACCACACACAAGGCTA
CTTCCCTGATTAGCAGAACTACACACCAGGGCCAGGGGTCAGATATCCACTGACCTTTGGATGGTGCTAC
AAGCTAGTACCAGTTGAGCCAGATAAGGTAGAAGAGGCCAATAAAGGAGAGAACACCAGCTTGTTACACC
CTGTGAGCCTGCATGGGATGGATGACCCGGAGAGAGAAGTGTTAGAGTGGAGGTTTGACAGCCGCCTAGC
ATTTCATCACGTGGCCCGAGAGCTGCATCCGGAGTACTTCAAGAACTGCTGATATCGAGCTTGCTACAAG
GGACTTTCCGCTGGGGACTTTCCAGGGAGGCGTGGCCTGGGCGGGACTGGGGAGTGGCGAGCCCTCAGAT
CCTGCATATAAGCAGCTGCTTTTTGCCTGTACTGGGTCTCTCTGGTTAGACCAGATCTGAGCCTGGGAGC
TCTCTGGCTAACTAGGGAACCCACTGCTTAAGCCTCAATAAAGCTTGCCTTGAGTGCTTCAAGTAGTGTG
TGCCCGTCTGTTGTGTGACTCTGGTAACTAGAGATCCCTCAGACCCTTTTAGTCAGTGTGGAAAATCTCT
AGCAGTGGCGCCCGAACAGGGACTTGAAAGCGAAAGGGAAACCAGAGGAGCTCTCTCGACGCAGGACTCG
GCTTGCTGAAGCGCGCACGGCAAGAGGCGAGGGGCGGCGACTGGTGAGTACGCCAAAAATTTTGACTAGC
GGAGGCTAGAAGGAGAGAGATGGGTGCGAGAGCGTCAGTATTAAGCGGGGGAGAATTAGATCGCGATGGG
AAAAAATTCGGTTAAGGCCAGGGGGAAAGAAAAAATATAAATTAAAACATATAGTATGGGCAAGCAGGGA
GCTAGAACGATTCGCAGTTAATCCTGGCCTGTTAGAAACATCAGAAGGCTGTAGACAAATACTGGGACAG
CTACAACCATCCCTTCAGACAGGATCAGAAGAACTTAGATCATTATATAATACAGTAGCAACCCTCTATT
GTGTGCATCAAAGGATAGAGATAAAAGACACCAAGGAAGCTTTAGACAAGATAGAGGAAGAGCAAAACAA
AAGTAAGACCACCGCACAGCAAGCGGCCGGCCGCTGATCTTCAGACCTGGAGGAGGAGATATGAGGGACA
ATTGGAGAAGTGAATTATATAAATATAAAGTAGTAAAAATTGAACCATTAGGAGTAGCACCCACCAAGGC
AAAGAGAAGAGTGGTGCAGAGAGAAAAAAGAGCAGTGGGAATAGGAGCTTTGTTCCTTGGGTTCTTGGGA
GCAGCAGGAAGCACTATGGGCGCAGCGTCAATGACGCTGACGGTACAGGCCAGACAATTATTGTCTGGTA
TAGTGCAGCAGCAGAACAATTTGCTGAGGGCTATTGAGGCGCAACAGCATCTGTTGCAACTCACAGTCTG
GGGCATCAAGCAGCTCCAGGCAAGAATCCTGGCTGTGGAAAGATACCTAAAGGATCAACAGCTCCTGGGG
ATTTGGGGTTGCTCTGGAAAACTCATTTGCACCACTGCTGTGCCTTGGAATGCTAGTTGGAGTAATAAAT
CTCTGGAACAGATTTGGAATCACACGACCTGGATGGAGTGGGACAGAGAAATTAACAATTACACAAGCTT
AATACACTCCTTAATTGAAGAATCGCAAAACCAGCAAGAAAAGAATGAACAAGAATTATTGGAATTAGAT
AAATGGGCAAGTTTGTGGAATTGGTTTAACATAACAAATTGGCTGTGGTATATAAAATTATTCATAATGA
TAGTAGGAGGCTTGGTAGGTTTAAGAATAGTTTTTGCTGTACTTTCTATAGTGAATAGAGTTAGGCAGGG
ATATTCACCATTATCGTTTCAGACCCACCTCCCAACCCCGAGGGGACCCGACAGGCCCGAAGGAATAGAA
GAAGAAGGTGGAGAGAGAGACAGAGACAGATCCATTCGATTAGTGAACGGATCTCGACGGTATCGCCGAA
TTCACAAATGGCAGTATTCATCCACAATTTTAAAAGAAAAGGGGGGATTGGGGGGTACAGTGCAGGGGAA
AGAATAGTAGACATAATAGCAACAGACATACAAACTAAAGAATTACAAAAACAAATTACAAAAATTCAAA
ATTTTCGGGTTTATTACAGGGACAGCAGAGATCCAGTTTGGACTAGTCGTGAGGCTCCGGTGCCCGTCAG
TGGGCAGAGCGCACATCGCCCACAGTCCCCGAGAAGTTGGGGGGAGGGGTCGGCAATTGAACCGGTGCCT
AGAGAAGGTGGCGCGGGGTAAACTGGGAAAGTGATGTCGTGTACTGGCTCCGCCTTTTTCCCGAGGGTGG
GGGAGAACCGTATATAAGTGCAGTAGTCGCCGTGAACGTTCTTTTTCGCAACGGGTTTGCCGCCAGAACA
CAGGTAAGTGCCGTGTGTGGTTCCCGCGGGCCTGGCCTCTTTACGGGTTATGGCCCTTGCGTGCCTTGAA
TTACTTCCACCTGGCTGCAGTACGTGATTCTTGATCCCGAGCTTCGGGTTGGAAGTGGGTGGGAGAGTTC
GAGGCCTTGCGCTTAAGGAGCCCCTTCGCCTCGTGCTTGAGTTGAGGCCTGGCCTGGGCGCTGGGGCCGC
CGCGTGCGAATCTGGTGGCACCTTCGCGCCTGTCTCGCTGCTTTCGATAAGTCTCTAGCCATTTAAAATT
TTTGATGACCTGCTGCGACGCTTTTTTTCTGGCAAGATAGTCTTGTAAATGCGGGCCAAGATCTGCACAC
TGGTATTTCGGTTTTTGGGGCCGCGGGCGGCGACGGGGCCCGTGCGTCCCAGCGCACATGTTCGGCGAGG
CGGGGCCTGCGAGCGCGGCCACCGAGAATCGGACGGGGGTAGTCTCAAGCTGGCCGGCCTGCTCTGGTGC
CTGGCCTCGCGCCGCCGTGTATCGCCCCGCCCTGGGCGGCAAGGCTGGCCCGGTCGGCACCAGTTGCGTG
AGCGGAAAGATGGCCGCTTCCCGGCCCTGCTGCAGGGAGCTCAAAATGGAGGACGCGGCGCTCGGGAGAG
CGGGCGGGTGAGTCACCCACACAAAGGAAAAGGGCCTTTCCGTCCTCAGCCGTCGCTTCATGTGACTCCA
CGGAGTACCGGGCGCCGTCCAGGCACCTCGATTAGTTCTCGAGCTTTTGGAGTACGTCGTCTTTAGGTTG
GGGGGAGGGGTTTTATGCGATGGAGTTTCCCCACACTGAGTGGGTGGAGACTGAAGTTAGGCCAGCTTGG
CACTTGATGTAATTCTCCTTGGAATTTGCCCTTTTTGAGTTTGGATCTTGGTTCATTCTCAAGCCTCAGA
CAGTGGTTCAAAGTTTTTTTCTTCCATTTCAGGTGTCGTGAAGCGGCCCTGCAGATATCAACAAGTTTGT
ACAAAAAAGCAGGCACCATGGCGGCGCTGAGCGGTGGCGGTGGTGGCGGCGCGGAGCCGGGCCAGGCTCT
GTTCAACGGGGACATGGAGCCCGAGGCCGGCGCCGGCGCCGGCGCCGCGGCCTCTTCGGCTGCGGACCCT
GCCATTCCGGAGGAGGTGTGGAATATCAAACAAATGATTAAGTTGACACAGGAACATATAGAGGCCCTAT
TGGACAAATTTGGTGGGGAGCATAATCCACCATCAATATATCTGGAGGCCTATGAAGAATACACCAGCAA
GCTAGATGCACTCCAACAAAGAGAACAACAGTTATTGGAATCTCTGGGGAACGGAACTGATTTTTCTGTT
TCTAGCTCTGCATCAATGGATACCGTTACATCTTCTTCCTCTTCTAGCCTTTCAGTGCTACCTTCATCTC
TTTCAGTTTTTCAAAATCCCACAGATGTGGCACGGAGCAACCCCAAGTCACCACAAAAACCTATCGTTAG
AGTCTTCCTGCCCAACAAACAGAGGACAGTGGTACCTGCAAGGTGTGGAGTTACAGTCCGAGACAGTCTA
AAGAAAGCACTGATGATGAGAGGTCTAATCCCAGAGTGCTGTGCTGTTTACAGAATTCAGGATGGAGAGA
AGAAACCAATTGGTTGGGACACTGATATTTCCTGGCTTACTGGAGAAGAATTGCATGTGGAAGTGTTGGA
GAATGTTCCACTTACAACACACAACTTTGTACGAAAAACGTTTTTCACCTTAGCATTTTGTGACTTTTGT
CGAAAGCTGCTTTTCCAGGGTTTCCGCTGTCAAACATGTGGTTATAAATTTCACCAGCGTTGTAGTACAG
AAGTTCCACTGATGTGTGTTAATTATGACCAACTTGATTTGCTGTTTGTCTCCAAGTTCTTTGAACACCA
CCCAATACCACAGGAAGAGGCGTCCTTAGCAGAGACTGCCCTAACATCTGGATCATCCCCTTCCGCACCC
GCCTCGGACTCTATTGGGCCCCAAATTCTCACCAGTCCGTCTCCTTCAAAATCCATTCCAATTCCACAGC
CCTTCCGACCAGCAGATGAAGATCATCGAAATCAATTTGGGCAACGAGACCGATCCTCATCAGCTCCCAA
TGTGCATATAAACACAATAGAACCTGTCAATATTGATGACTTGATTAGAGACCAAGGATTTCGTGGTGAT
GGAGGATCAACCACAGGTTTGTCTGCTACCCCCCCTGCCTCATTACCTGGCTCACTAACTAACGTGAAAG
CCTTACAGAAATCTCCAGGACCTCAGCGAGAAAGGAAGTCATCTTCATCCTCAGAAGACAGGAATCGAAT
GAAAACACTTGGTAGACGGGACTCGAGTGATGATTGGGAGATTCCTGATGGGCAGATTACAGTGGGACAA
AGAATTGGATCTGGATCATTTGGAACAGTCTACAAGGGAAAGTGGCATGGTGATGTGGCAGTGAAAATGT
TGAATGTGACAGCACCTACACCTCAGCAGTTACAAGCCTTCAAAAATGAAGTAGGAGTACTCAGGAAAAC
ACGACATGTGAATATCCTACTCTTCATGGGCTATTCCACAAAGCCACAACTGGCTATTGTTACCCAGTGG
TGTGAGGGCTCCAGCTTGTATCACCATCTCCATATCATTGAGACCAAATTTGAGATGATCAAACTTATAG
ATATTGCACGACAGACTGCACAGGGCATGGATTACTTACACGCCAAGTCAATCATCCACAGAGACCTCAA
GAGTAATAATATATTTCTTCATGAAGACCTCACAGTAAAAATAGGTGATTTTGGTCTAGCTACAATGAAA
TCTCGATGGAGTGGGTCCCATCAGTTTGAACAGTTGTCTGGATCCATTTTGTGGATGGCACCAGAAGTCA
TCAGAATGCAAGATAAAAATCCATACAGCTTTCAGTCAGATGTATATGCATTTGGAATTGTTCTGTATGA
ATTGATGACTGGACAGTTACCTTATTCAAACATCAACAACAGGGACCAGATAATTTTTATGGTGGGACGA
GGATACCTGTCTCCAGATCTCAGTAAGGTACGGAGTAACTGTCCAAAAGCCATGAAGAGATTAATGGCAG
AGTGCCTCAAAAAGAAAAGAGATGAGAGACCACTCTTTCCCCAAATTCTCGCCTCTATTGAGCTGCTGGC
CCGCTCATTGCCAAAAATTCACCGCAGTGCATCAGAACCCTCCTTGAATCGGGCTGGTTTCCAAACAGAG
GATTTTAGTCTATATGCTTGTGCTTCTCCAAAAACACCCATCCAGGCAGGGGGATATGGTGCGTTTCCTG
TCCACTAGAACCCAGCTTTCTTGTACAAAGTGGTGATATCCAATTAACCCTCACTAAAGGAATGTAGAGA
TTGTAGTGAATATTCCCTATAGTGAGTCGTATTACCACCCAACTTTTCTATACAAAGTGGTTGATATCCA
GCACAGTGGCGGCCGCTCGAGTCTAGAGGGCCCGCGGTTCGAAGGTAAGCCTATCCCTAACCCTCTCCTC
GGTCTCGATTCTACGCGTACCGGTTAGTAATGAGATCCCTCCCCCCCCCCTAACGTTACTGGCCGAAGCC
GCTTGGAATAAGGCCGGTGTGCGTTTGTCTATATGTTATTTTCCACCATATTGCCGTCTTTTGGCAATGT
GAGGGCCCGGAAACCTGGCCCTGTCTTCTTGACGAGCATTCCTAGGGGTCTTTCCCCTCTCGCCAAAGGA
ATGCAAGGTCTGTTGAATGTCGTGAAGGAAGCAGTTCCTCTGGAAGCTTCTTGAAGACAAACAACGTCTG
TAGCGACCCTTTGCAGGCAGCGGAACCCCCCACCTGGCGACAGGTGCCTCTGCGGCCAAAAGCCACGTGT
ATAAGATACACCTGCAAAGGCGGCACAACCCCAGTGCCACGTTGTGAGTTGGATAGTTGTGGAAAGAGTC
AAATGGCTCTCCTCAAGCGTATTCAACAAGGGGCTGAAGGATGCCCAGAAGGTACCCCATTGTATGGGAT
CTGATCTGGGGCCTCGGTGCACATGCTTTACATGTGTTTAGTCGAGGTTAAAAAAACGTCTAGGCCCCCC
GAACCACGGGGACGTGGTTTTCCTTTGAAAAACACGATGATAATATGGCCACACATATGACCGAGTACAA
GCCCACGGTGCGCCTCGCCACCCGCGACGACGTCCCCAGGGCCGTACGCACCCTCGCCGCCGCGTTCGCC
GACTACCCCGCCACGCGCCACACCGTCGATCCGGACCGCCACATCGAGCGGGTCACCGAGCTGCAAGAAC
TCTTCCTCACGCGCGTCGGGCTCGACATCGGCAAGGTGTGGGTCGCGGACGACGGCGCCGCGGTGGCGGT
CTGGACCACGCCGGAGAGCGTCGAAGCGGGGGCGGTGTTCGCCGAGATCGGCCCGCGCATGGCCGAGTTG
AGCGGTTCCCGGCTGGCCGCGCAGCAACAGATGGAAGGCCTCCTGGCGCCGCACCGGCCCAAGGAGCCCG
CGTGGTTCCTGGCCACCGTCGGCGTCTCGCCCGACCACCAGGGCAAGGGTCTGGGCAGCGCCGTCGTGCT
CCCCGGAGTGGAGGCGGCCGAGCGCGCCGGGGTGCCCGCCTTCCTGGAGACCTCCGCGCCCCGCAACCTC
CCCTTCTACGAGCGGCTCGGCTTCACCGTCACCGCCGACGTCGAGGTGCCCGAAGGACCGCGCACCTGGT
GCATGACCCGCAAGCCCGGTGCCTAAATCGATAGATCCTAATCAACCTCTGGATTACAAAATTTGTGAAA
GATTGACTGGTATTCTTAACTATGTTGCTCCTTTTACGCTATGTGGATACGCTGCTTTAATGCCTTTGTA
TCATGCTATTGCTTCCCGTATGGCTTTCATTTTCTCCTCCTTGTATAAATCCTGGTTGCTGTCTCTTTAT
GAGGAGTTGTGGCCCGTTGTCAGGCAACGTGGCGTGGTGTGCACTGTGTTTGCTGACGCAACCCCCACTG
GTTGGGGCATTGCCACCACCTGTCAGCTCCTTTCCGGGACTTTCGCTTTCCCCCTCCCTATTGCCACGGC
GGAACTCATCGCCGCCTGCCTTGCCCGCTGCTGGACAGGGGCTCGGCTGTTGGGCACTGACAATTCCGTG
GTGTTGTCGGGGAAATCATCGTCCTTTCCTTGGCTGCTCGCCTGTGTTGCCACCTGGATTCTGCGCGGGA
CGTCCTTCTGCTACGTCCCTTCGGCCCTCAATCCAGCGGACCTTCCTTCCCGCGGCCTGCTGCCGGCTCT
GCGGCCTCTTCCGCGTCTTCGCCTTCGCCCTCAGACGAGTCGGATCTCCCTTTGGGCCGCCTCCCCGCCT
GAGATCCTTTAAGACCAATGACTTACAAGGCAGCTGTAGATCTTAGCCACTTTTTAAAAGAAAAGGGGGG
ACTGGAAGGGCTAATTCACTCCCAACGAAGACAAGATCTGCTTTTTGCTTGTACTGGGTCTCTCTGGTTA
GACCAGATCTGAGCCTGGGAGCTCTCTGGCTAACTAGGGAACCCACTGCTTAAGCCTCAATAAAGCTTGC
CTTGAGTGCTTCAAGTAGTGTGTGCCCGTCTGTTGTGTGACTCTGGTAACTAGAGATCCCTCAGACCCTT
TTAGTCAGTGTGGAAAATCTCTAGCAGTAGTAGTTCATGTCATCTTATTATTCAGTATTTATAACTTGCA
AAGAAATGAATATCAGAGAGTGAGAGGCCCGGGTTAATTAAGGAAAGGGCTAGATCATTCTTGAAGACGA
AAGGGCCTCGTGATACGCCTATTTTTATAGGTTAATGTCATGATAATAATGGTTTCTTAGACGTCAGGTG
GCACTTTTCGGGGAAATGTGCGCGGAACCCCTATTTGTTTATTTTTCTAAATACATTCAAATATGTATCC
GCTCATGAGACAATAACCCTGATAAATGCTTCAATAATATTGAAAAAGGAAGAGTATGAGTATTCAACAT
TTCCGTGTCGCCCTTATTCCCTTTTTTGCGGCATTTTGCCTTCCTGTTTTTGCTCACCCAGAAACGCTGG
TGAAAGTAAAAGATGCTGAAGATCAGTTGGGTGCACGAGTGGGTTACATCGAACTGGATCTCAACAGCGG
TAAGATCCTTGAGAGTTTTCGCCCCGAAGAACGTTTTCCAATGATGAGCACTTTTAAAGTTCTGCTATGT
GGCGCGGTATTATCCCGTGTTGACGCCGGGCAAGAGCAACTCGGTCGCCGCATACACTATTCTCAGAATG
ACTTGGTTGAGTACTCACCAGTCACAGAAAAGCATCTTACGGATGGCATGACAGTAAGAGAATTATGCAG
TGCTGCCATAACCATGAGTGATAACACTGCGGCCAACTTACTTCTGACAACGATCGGAGGACCGAAGGAG
CTAACCGCTTTTTTGCACAACATGGGGGATCATGTAACTCGCCTTGATCGTTGGGAACCGGAGCTGAATG
AAGCCATACCAAACGACGAGCGTGACACCACGATGCCTGTAGCAATGGCAACAACGTTGCGCAAACTATT
AACTGGCGAACTACTTACTCTAGCTTCCCGGCAACAATTAATAGACTGGATGGAGGCGGATAAAGTTGCA
GGACCACTTCTGCGCTCGGCCCTTCCGGCTGGCTGGTTTATTGCTGATAAATCTGGAGCCGGTGAGCGTG
GGTCTCGCGGTATCATTGCAGCACTGGGGCCAGATGGTAAGCCCTCCCGTATCGTAGTTATCTACACGAC
GGGGAGTCAGGCAACTATGGATGAACGAAATAGACAGATCGCTGAGATAGGTGCCTCACTGATTAAGCAT
TGGTAACTGTCAGACCAAGTTTACTCATATATACTTTAGATTGATTTAAAACTTCATTTTTAATTTAAAA
GGATCTAGGTGAAGATCCTTTTTGATAATCTCATGACCAAAATCCCTTAACGTGAGTTTTCGTTCCACTG
AGCGTCAGACCCCGTAGAAAAGATCAAAGGATCTTCTTGAGATCCTTTTTTTCTGCGCGTAATCTGCTGC
TTGCAAACAAAAAAACCACCGCTACCAGCGGTGGTTTGTTTGCCGGATCAAGAGCTACCAACTCTTTTTC
CGAAGGTAACTGGCTTCAGCAGAGCGCAGATACCAAATACTGTTCTTCTAGTGTAGCCGTAGTTAGGCCA
CCACTTCAAGAACTCTGTAGCACCGCCTACATACCTCGCTCTGCTAATCCTGTTACCAGTGGCTGCTGCC
AGTGGCGATAAGTCGTGTCTTACCGGGTTGGACTCAAGACGATAGTTACCGGATAAGGCGCAGCGGTCGG
GCTGAACGGGGGGTTCGTGCACACAGCCCAGCTTGGAGCGAACGACCTACACCGAACTGAGATACCTACA
GCGTGAGCTATGAGAAAGCGCCACGCTTCCCGAAGGGAGAAAGGCGGACAGGTATCCGGTAAGCGGCAGG
GTCGGAACAGGAGAGCGCACGAGGGAGCTTCCAGGGGGAAACGCCTGGTATCTTTATAGTCCTGTCGGGT
TTCGCCACCTCTGACTTGAGCGTCGATTTTTGTGATGCTCGTCAGGGGGGCGGAGCCTATGGAAAAACGC
CAGCAACGCGGCCTTTTTACGGTTCCTGGCCTTTTGCTGGCCTTTTGCTCACATGTTCTTTCCTGCGTTA
TCCCCTGATTCTGTGGATAACCGTATTACCGCCTTTGAGTGAGCTGATACCGCTCGCCGCAGCCGAACGA
CCGAGCGCAGCGAGTCAGTGAGCGAGGAAGCGGAAGAGCGCCCAATACGCAAACCGCCTCTCCCCGCGCG
TTGGCCGATTCATTAATGCAGCAAGCTCATGGCTGACTAATTTTTTTTATTTATGCAGAGGCCGAGGCCG
CCTCGGCCTCTGAGCTATTCCAGAAGTAGTGAGGAGGCTTTTTTGGAGGCCTAGGCTTTTGCAAAAAGCT
CCCCGTGGCACGACAGGTTTCCCGACTGGAAAGCGGGCAGTGAGCGCAACGCAATTAATGTGAGTTAGCT
CACTCATTAGGCACCCCAGGCTTTACACTTTATGCTTCCGGCTCGTATGTTGTGTGGAATTGTGAGCGGA
TAACAATTTCACACAGGAAACAGCTATGACATGATTACGAATTTCACAAATAAAGCATTTTTTTCACTGC
ATTCTAGTTGTGGTTTGTCCAAACTCATCAATGTATCTTATCATGTCTGGATCAACTGGATAACTCAAGC
TAACCAAAATCATCCCAAACTTCCCACCCCATACCCTATTACCACTGCCAATTACCTGTGGTTTCATTTA
CTCTAAACCTGTGATTCCTCTGAATTATTTTCATTTTAAAGAAATTGTATTTGTTAAATATGTACTACAA
ACTTAGTAGT
Features (pLannotate 1.2.2; 30 found; start..end, strand, type, name):
    377..634     +  LTR            5' LTR (truncated): truncated 5' long terminal repeat (LTR) from HIV-1
    681..806     +  misc_feature   HIV-1 Ψ: packaging signal of human immunodeficiency virus type 1
    790..1128    +  CDS            HIV-1 gag (fragment): gag protein from human immunodeficiency virus 1; gag
   1303..1536    +  misc_feature   RRE: The Rev response element (RRE) of HIV-1 allows for Rev-dependent mRNA export from the nucleus to the cytoplasm.
   1913..2013    +  CDS            Rev (fragment): human immunodeficiency virus 1 (HIV-1) Rev protein; rev; enhances nuclear export of unspliced and incompletely spliced viral mRNAs
   2058..2175    +  misc_feature   cPPT/CTS: central polypurine tract and central termination sequence of HIV-1
   2223..3401    +  promoter       EF-1α promoter: strong constitutive promoter for human elongation factor EF-1α
   3422..3442    +  protein_bind   attB1: mutant version of attB; core recombination site for the Gateway® BP reaction BP Clonase™
   3448..5745    +  CDS            BRAF: BRAF_HUMAN - Also known as BRAF1, RAFB1. Experimental evidence at protein level: Swiss-Prot protein existence level 1. Protein kinase involved in the transduction of mitogenic signals from the cell membrane to the nucleus (Probable). Phosphorylates MAP2K1, and thereby activates the MAP kinase signal transduction pathway (PubMed:21441910, PubMed:29433126). May play a role in the postsynaptic responses of hippocampal neurons (PubMed:1508179). From Homo sapiens (Human).
   5750..5774    -  protein_bind   attB2: mutant version of attB; recombination site for the Gateway® BP reaction BP Clonase™
   5782..5800    +  promoter       T3 promoter: promoter for bacteriophage T3 RNA polymerase
   5826..5844    -  promoter       T7 promoter: promoter for bacteriophage T7 RNA polymerase
   5850..5868    -  protein_bind   attB4 (fragment): mutant version of attB; core recombination site for the Gateway® BP reaction BP Clonase™
   5924..5965    +  CDS            V5 tag: epitope tag from simian virus 5
   6091..6553    +  misc_feature   IRES: internal ribosome entry site (IRES) of the encephalomyocarditis virus (EMCV)
   6567..7164    +  CDS            PuroR (fragment): puromycin N-acetyltransferase; pac from Streptomyces; confers resistance to puromycin
   7180..7768    +  misc_feature   WPRE: woodchuck hepatitis virus posttranscriptional regulatory element
   7776..7841    +  CDS            nef (fragment): NEF_HV1Z2 - Experimental evidence at protein level: Swiss-Prot protein existence level 1. Extracellular Nef protein targets CD4(+) T-lymphocytes for apoptosis by interacting with CXCR4 surface receptors. From Human immunodeficiency virus type 1 group M subtype D (isolate Z2/CDC-Z34) (HIV-1).
   7843..8076    +  LTR            3' LTR (ΔU3): self-inactivating 3' long terminal repeat (LTR) from HIV-1
   8281..8385    +  promoter       AmpR promoter: bla
   8386..9246    +  CDS            AmpR: β-lactamase; bla; confers resistance to ampicillin, carbenicillin, and related antibiotics
   9417..10005   +  rep_origin     ori: high-copy-number ColE1/pMB1/pBR322/pUC origin of replication
  10188..10242   +  CDS            lacI (fragment): lac repressor; lacI; The lac repressor binds to the lac operator to inhibit transcription in E. coli. This inhibition can be relieved by adding lactose or isopropyl-β-D-thiogalactopyranoside (IPTG).
  10248..10341   +  rep_origin     SV40 ori (fragment): SV40 origin of replication
  10366..10403   +  CDS            lacI (fragment): lac repressor; lacI; The lac repressor binds to the lac operator to inhibit transcription in E. coli. This inhibition can be relieved by adding lactose or isopropyl-β-D-thiogalactopyranoside (IPTG).
  10416..10437   +  protein_bind   CAP binding site: CAP binding activates transcription in the presence of cAMP. E. coli catabolite activator protein
  10452..10482   +  promoter       lac promoter: promoter for the E. coli lac operon
  10486..10508   +  protein_bind   lac operator (fragment): The lac repressor binds to the lac operator to inhibit transcription in E. coli. This inhibition can be relieved by adding lactose or isopropyl-β-D-thiogalactopyranoside (IPTG). lac repressor encoded by lacI
  10540..10623   +  polyA_signal   SV40 poly(A) signal (fragment): SV40 polyadenylation signal
  10790..329     +  CDS            nef (fragment) (across the origin): NEF_HV1BR - Experimental evidence at protein level: Swiss-Prot protein existence level 1. Extracellular Nef protein targets CD4(+) T-lymphocytes for apoptosis by interacting with CXCR4 surface receptors (PubMed:14990729). From Human immunodeficiency virus type 1 group M subtype B (isolate BRU/LAI) (HIV-1).
