[The description below was written by a language model from this plasmid's Addgene catalogue record and pLannotate feature annotations shown in this document.]
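Description:
pHAGE-BRAF-V600M is an HIV-1-based lentiviral expression plasmid built on the pHAGE backbone and carrying the human BRAF open reading frame with a V600M substitution. It is maintained in E. coli through a high-copy ColE1/pUC-type origin and an ampicillin resistance (β-lactamase) cassette; a recombination-deficient strain is recorded for propagation, as is usual for plasmids with repeated LTRs. The roughly 10.8 kb sequence also contains small remnants of lac regulatory elements and fragments of the SV40 origin and polyadenylation signal outside the viral region.

The transfer cassette is flanked by a truncated 5' LTR and a ΔU3 self-inactivating 3' LTR. It includes the Ψ packaging signal with an adjoining gag fragment, the Rev response element for Rev-dependent nuclear export of the genomic RNA, and the cPPT/CTS. Within it, the constitutive human EF-1α promoter drives BRAF, which was introduced by Gateway recombination and is bracketed by attB1 and attB2 sites. Downstream lie short T3 and T7 promoter sequences, an attB4 fragment and a V5 epitope tag; the record does not indicate whether the V5 tag is translated in frame with BRAF. An EMCV IRES then allows translation of puromycin N-acetyltransferase from the same transcript, so transduced cells can be selected with puromycin, and a WPRE enhances transcript expression.

BRAF is a kinase that phosphorylates MAP2K1 to activate the MAP kinase pathway. This construct is intended for stable lentiviral expression of the V600M variant in mammalian cells and comes from a large-scale effort to functionally annotate somatic mutations found in cancer.
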