Addgene plasmid #116208: pHAGE-BRAF-V600M
Purpose: Lentiviral expression of BRAF V600M
Depositing lab: Gordon Mills & Kenneth Scott. Depositing organization: Baylor College of Medicine. Publication: Systematic Functional Annotation of Somatic Mutations in Cancer. Ng PK, Li J, Jeong KJ, Shao S, Chen H, Tsang YH, Sengupta S, Wang Z, Bhavana VH, Tran R, Soewito S, Minussi DC, Moreno D, Kong K, Dogruluk T, Lu H, Gao J, Tokheim C, Zhou DC, Johnson AM, Zeng J, Ip CKM, Ju Z, Wester M, Yu S, Li Y, Vellano CP, Schultz N, Karchin R, Ding L, Lu Y, Cheung LWT, Chen K, Shaw KR, Meric-Bernstam F, Scott KL, Yi S, Sahni N, Liang H, Mills GB. Cancer Cell. 2018 Mar 12;33(3):450-462.e10. doi: 10.1016/j.ccell.2018.01.021. PubMed 29533785.
Backbone
  Vector backbone: pHAGE
  Vector type: Lentiviral
Growth in bacteria
  Bacterial resistance: Ampicillin, 100 μg/mL
  Growth temperature: 37°C
  Growth strain: Stbl3
  Copy number: High Copy
Gene/Insert
  Gene/Insert name: BRAF
  Species: H. sapiens (human)
  Mutation: V600M
  Entrez Gene: BRAF (a.k.a. B-RAF1, B-raf, BRAF-1, BRAF1, NS7, RAFB1)
  Cloning method: Gateway Cloning
Terms and licenses: Academic/Nonprofit Terms; Industry Terms: Not Available to Industry
How to cite: pHAGE-BRAF-V600M was a gift from Gordon Mills & Kenneth Scott (Addgene plasmid # 116208 ; http://n2t.net/addgene:116208 ; RRID:Addgene_116208)
