>Addgene plasmid #116208 | pHAGE-BRAF-V600M | depositor partial sequence | sequence record 219081 | insert
ATGGCGGCGCTGAGCGGTGGCGGTGGTGGCGGCGCGGAGCCGGGCCAGGCTCTGTTCAACGGGGACATGG
AGCCCGAGGCCGGCGCCGGCGCCGGCGCCGCGGCCTCTTCGGCTGCGGACCCTGCCATTCCGGAGGAGGT
GTGGAATATCAAACAAATGATTAAGTTGACACAGGAACATATAGAGGCCCTATTGGACAAATTTGGTGGG
GAGCATAATCCACCATCAATATATCTGGAGGCCTATGAAGAATACACCAGCAAGCTAGATGCACTCCAAC
AAAGAGAACAACAGTTATTGGAATCTCTGGGGAACGGAACTGATTTTTCTGTTTCTAGCTCTGCATCAAT
GGATACCGTTACATCTTCTTCCTCTTCTAGCCTTTCAGTGCTACCTTCATCTCTTTCAGTTTTTCAAAAT
CCCACAGATGTGGCACGGAGCAACCCCAAGTCACCACAAAAACCTATCGTTAGAGTCTTCCTGCCCAACA
AACAGAGGACAGTGGTACCTGCAAGGTGTGGAGTTACAGTCCGAGACAGTCTAAAGAAAGCACTGATGAT
GAGAGGTCTAATCCCAGAGTGCTGTGCTGTTTACAGAATTCAGGATGGAGAGAAGAAACCAATTGGTTGG
GACACTGATATTTCCTGGCTTACTGGAGAAGAATTGCATGTGGAAGTGTTGGAGAATGTTCCACTTACAA
CACACAACTTTGTACGAAAAACGTTTTTCACCTTAGCATTTTGTGACTTTTGTCGAAAGCTGCTTTTCCA
GGGTTTCCGCTGTCAAACATGTGGTTATAAATTTCACCAGCGTTGTAGTACAGAAGTTCCACTGATGTGT
GTTAATTATGACCAACTTGATTTGCTGTTTGTCTCCAAGTTCTTTGAACACCACCCAATACCACAGGAAG
AGGCGTCCTTAGCAGAGACTGCCCTAACATCTGGATCATCCCCTTCCGCACCCGCCTCGGACTCTATTGG
GCCCCAAATTCTCACCAGTCCGTCTCCTTCAAAATCCATTCCAATTCCACAGCCCTTCCGACCAGCAGAT
GAAGATCATCGAAATCAATTTGGGCAACGAGACCGATCCTCATCAGCTCCCAATGTGCATATAAACACAA
TAGAACCTGTCAATATTGATGACTTGATTAGAGACCAAGGATTTCGTGGTGATGGAGGATCAACCACAGG
TTTGTCTGCTACCCCCCCTGCCTCATTACCTGGCTCACTAACTAACGTGAAAGCCTTACAGAAATCTCCA
GGACCTCAGCGAGAAAGGAAGTCATCTTCATCCTCAGAAGACAGGAATCGAATGAAAACACTTGGTAGAC
GGGACTCGAGTGATGATTGGGAGATTCCTGATGGGCAGATTACAGTGGGACAAAGAATTGGATCTGGATC
ATTTGGAACAGTCTACAAGGGAAAGTGGCATGGTGATGTGGCAGTGAAAATGTTGAATGTGACAGCACCT
ACACCTCAGCAGTTACAAGCCTTCAAAAATGAAGTAGGAGTACTCAGGAAAACACGACATGTGAATATCC
TACTCTTCATGGGCTATTCCACAAAGCCACAACTGGCTATTGTTACCCAGTGGTGTGAGGGCTCCAGCTT
GTATCACCATCTCCATATCATTGAGACCAAATTTGAGATGATCAAACTTATAGATATTGCACGACAGACT
GCACAGGGCATGGATTACTTACACGCCAAGTCAATCATCCACAGAGACCTCAAGAGTAATAATATATTTC
TTCATGAAGACCTCACAGTAAAAATAGGTGATTTTGGTCTAGCTACAATGAAATCTCGATGGAGTGGGTC
CCATCAGTTTGAACAGTTGTCTGGATCCATTTTGTGGATGGCACCAGAAGTCATCAGAATGCAAGATAAA
AATCCATACAGCTTTCAGTCAGATGTATATGCATTTGGAATTGTTCTGTATGAATTGATGACTGGACAGT
TACCTTATTCAAACATCAACAACAGGGACCAGATAATTTTTATGGTGGGACGAGGATACCTGTCTCCAGA
TCTCAGTAAGGTACGGAGTAACTGTCCAAAAGCCATGAAGAGATTAATGGCAGAGTGCCTCAAAAAGAAA
AGAGATGAGAGACCACTCTTTCCCCAAATTCTCGCCTCTATTGAGCTGCTGGCCCGCTCATTGCCAAAAA
TTCACCGCAGTGCATCAGAACCCTCCTTGAATCGGGCTGGTTTCCAAACAGAGGATTTTAGTCTATATGC
TTGTGCTTCTCCAAAAACACCCATCCAGGCAGGGGGATATGGTGCGTTTCCTGTCCACTAG
